Addgene plasmid #155219: C1-F-tractin(delta1-6)-mCitrine
Purpose: F-actin bidning mutant of F-tractin
Depositing lab: Tobias Meyer. Depositing organization: Stanford University. Publication: Membrane-proximal F-actin restricts local membrane protrusions and directs cell migration. Bisaria A, Hayer A, Garbett D, Cohen D, Meyer T. Science. 2020 Jun 12;368(6496):1205-1210. doi: 10.1126/science.aay7794. PubMed 32527825.
Backbone
  Vector backbone: pEGFP-C1
  Backbone manufacturer: Clontech
  Vector type: Mammalian Expression
Growth in bacteria
  Bacterial resistance: Kanamycin, 50 μg/mL
  Growth temperature: 37°C
  Growth strain: DH5alpha
  Copy number: High Copy
Gene/Insert
  Gene/Insert name: F-tractin (aa 9-52 of rat ITPKA) fused to mCitrine
  Species: R. norvegicus (rat)
  Mutation: Deletion of first 6 AA from F-tractin (9-14 from ITPKA)
  Entrez Gene: Itpka
  Tag / fusion protein: mCitrine (C terminal on insert)
  Cloning method: Gibson Cloning
Terms and licenses: Academic/Nonprofit Terms; Industry Terms: Not Available to Industry
How to cite: C1-F-tractin(delta1-6)-mCitrine was a gift from Tobias Meyer (Addgene plasmid # 155219 ; http://n2t.net/addgene:155219 ; RRID:Addgene_155219)
