[The description below was written by a language model from this plasmid's Addgene catalogue record and pLannotate feature annotations shown in this document.]
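Description:
C1-F-tractin(delta1-6)-mCitrine is a mammalian expression plasmid of about 4.8 kb built on the Clontech pEGFP-C1 backbone. It is propagated in E. coli through a high-copy ColE1/pUC-type origin and selected with kanamycin. The resistance gene is the Tn5 aminoglycoside phosphotransferase (NeoR/KanR), which sits behind tandem bacterial (bla-type) and SV40 early promoters and is followed by an HSV TK polyadenylation signal. The same cassette can therefore confer G418 resistance in mammalian cells. An f1 origin is also present, along with short annotated fragments (ble, bGH poly(A), SV40 large T antigen) that appear to be backbone remnants or partial database matches rather than functional parts.

The payload is driven by the human CMV immediate-early enhancer and promoter and terminated by an SV40 poly(A) signal. It encodes a truncated version of F-tractin, the actin-binding peptide corresponding to residues 9–52 of rat ITPKA, fused at its C terminus to the yellow fluorescent protein mCitrine. The first six residues of F-tractin (ITPKA residues 9–14) are deleted. The automated annotation labels the short Itpka fragment by its closest mouse database entry, whereas the catalogue entry gives rat as the source species.

The record describes the construct as an F-actin binding mutant of F-tractin. This suggests use as a comparison or control for wild-type F-tractin reporters in live-cell imaging of the actin cytoskeleton. The associated work concerned membrane-proximal F-actin, membrane protrusion and cell migration. The record does not state how far the deletion affects actin binding.
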