Features (pLannotate 1.2.2; 15 found; start..end, strand, type, name):
     63..366     +  enhancer       CMV enhancer: human cytomegalovirus immediate early enhancer
    367..570     +  promoter       CMV promoter: human cytomegalovirus (CMV) immediate early promoter
    593..629     +  misc_feature   MCS (fragment): multiple cloning site
    633..707     +  CDS            Itpka (fragment): IP3KA_MOUSE - Experimental evidence at protein level: Swiss-Prot protein existence level 1. From Mus musculus (Mouse).
    726..1442    +  CDS            mCitrine: mCitrine is a basic (constitutively fluorescent) yellow fluorescent protein published in 2001, derived from Aequorea victoria.
   1462..1545    +  CDS            large T antigen (fragment): large T antigen from SV40 (simian virus 40)
   1568..1689    +  polyA_signal   SV40 poly(A) signal: SV40 polyadenylation signal
   1723..2151    -  rep_origin     f1 ori (sequence partly withheld): f1 bacteriophage origin of replication; arrow indicates direction of (+) strand synthesis
   2178..2282    +  promoter       AmpR promoter: bla
   2284..2641    +  promoter       SV40 promoter: SV40 enhancer and early promoter
   2676..3470    +  CDS            NeoR/KanR: aminoglycoside phosphotransferase from Tn5; aph(3')-II (or nptII); confers resistance to neomycin, kanamycin, and G418 (Geneticin®)
   3491..3643    +  CDS            ble (fragment): BLE_KLEPN - Experimental evidence at protein level: Swiss-Prot protein existence level 1. Binding protein with a strong affinity to the bleomycin family of antibiotics. Binds to CL990; an antimitotic-antibiotic compound. From Klebsiella pneumoniae.
   3702..3749    +  polyA_signal   HSV TK poly(A) signal: herpes simplex virus thymidine kinase polyadenylation signal (Cole and Stacy, 1985)
   3840..3856    -  polyA_signal   bGH poly(A) signal (fragment): bovine growth hormone polyadenylation signal
   4078..4666    +  rep_origin     ori: high-copy-number ColE1/pMB1/pBR322/pUC origin of replication
>Addgene plasmid #155219 | C1-F-tractin(delta1-6)-mCitrine | addgene full sequence | sequence record 310147 | Addgene NGS Result
ATTAGTTATTAATAGTAATCAATTACGGGGTCATTAGTTCATAGCCCATATATGGAGTTCCGCGTTACAT
AACTTACGGTAAATGGCCCGCCTGGCTGACCGCCCAACGACCCCCGCCCATTGACGTCAATAATGACGTA
TGTTCCCATAGTAACGCCAATAGGGACTTTCCATTGACGTCAATGGGTGGAGTATTTACGGTAAACTGCC
CACTTGGCAGTACATCAAGTGTATCATATGCCAAGTACGCCCCCTATTGACGTCAATGACGGTAAATGGC
CCGCCTGGCATTATGCCCAGTACATGACCTTATGGGACTTTCCTACTTGGCAGTACATCTACGTATTAGT
CATCGCTATTACCATGGTGATGCGGTTTTGGCAGTACATCAATGGGCGTGGATAGCGGTTTGACTCACGG
GGATTTCCAAGTCTCCACCCCATTGACGTCAATGGGAGTTTGTTTTGGCACCAAAATCAACGGGACTTTC
CAAAATGTCGTAACAACTCCGCCCCATTGACGCAAATGGGCGGTAGGCGTGTACGGTGGGAGGTCTATAT
AAGCAGAGCTGGTTTAGTGAACCGTCAGATCCGCTAGCGCTACCGGACTCAGATCTCGAGCTCAAGCTTA
TGGGTATGGCTAGGCCGAGGGGCGCAGGACCTTGCTCTCCGGGACTGGAAAGAGCTCCACGCCGATCAGT
CGGAGAAGGGTCCACCGGAAGACACATGGTCAGTAAGGGCGAGGAGCTGTTCACCGGGGTGGTGCCCATC
CTGGTCGAGCTGGACGGCGACGTAAACGGCCACAAGTTCAGCGTGTCCGGCGAGGGCGAGGGCGATGCCA
CCTACGGCAAGCTGACCCTGAAGTTCATCTGCACCACCGGCAAGCTGCCCGTGCCCTGGCCCACCCTCGT
GACCACCTTCGGCTACGGCCTGATGTGCTTCGCCCGCTACCCCGACCACATGAAGCAGCACGACTTCTTC
AAGTCCGCCATGCCCGAAGGCTACGTCCAGGAGCGCACCATCTTCTTCAAGGACGACGGCAACTACAAGA
CCCGCGCCGAGGTGAAGTTCGAGGGCGACACCCTGGTGAACCGCATCGAGCTGAAGGGCATCGACTTCAA
GGAGGACGGCAACATCCTGGGGCACAAGCTGGAGTACAACTACAACAGCCACAACGTCTATATCATGGCC
GACAAGCAGAAGAACGGCATCAAGGTGAACTTCAAGATCCGCCACAACATCGAGGACGGCAGCGTGCAGC
TCGCCGACCACTACCAGCAGAACACCCCCATCGGCGACGGCCCCGTGCTGCTGCCCGACAACCACTACCT
GAGCTACCAGTCCAAGCTGAGCAAAGACCCCAACGAGAAGCGCGATCACATGGTCCTGCTGGAGTTCGTG
ACCGCCGCCGGGATCACTCTCGGCATGGACGAGCTGTACAAGTAAAGCGGCCGCGACTCTAGATCATAAT
CAGCCATACCACATTTGTAGAGGTTTTACTTGCTTTAAAAAACCTCCCACACCTCCCCCTGAACCTGAAA
CATAAAATGAATGCAATTGTTGTTGTTAACTTGTTTATTGCAGCTTATAATGGTTACAAATAAAGCAATA
GCATCACAAATTTCACAAATAAAGCATTTTTTTCACTGCATTCTAGTTGTGGTTTGTCCAAACTCATCAA
TGTATCTTAAGGCGTAAATTGTAAGCGTTAATATTTTGTTAAAATTCGCGTTAAATTTTTGTTAAATCAG
CTCATTTTTTAACCAATAGGCCGAAATCGGCAAAATCCCTTATAAATCAAAAGAATAGACCGAGATAGGG
T
[37 nt withheld, positions 1822-1858]
AAAGAACGTGGACTCCAACGTCAAAGG
[49 nt withheld, positions 1886-1934]
T
[91 nt withheld, positions 1936-2026]
G
[124 nt withheld, positions 2028-2151]
CAGGTGGCACTTTTCGGGGAAATGTGCGCGGAACCCCTATTTGTTTATTTTTCTAAATACATTCAAATAT
GTATCCGCTCATGAGACAATAACCCTGATAAATGCTTCAATAATATTGAAAAAGGAAGAGTCCTGAGGCG
GAAAGAACCAGCTGTGGAATGTGTGTCAGTTAGGGTGTGGAAAGTCCCCAGGCTCCCCAGCAGGCAGAAG
TATGCAAAGCATGCATCTCAATTAGTCAGCAACCAGGTGTGGAAAGTCCCCAGGCTCCCCAGCAGGCAGA
AGTATGCAAAGCATGCATCTCAATTAGTCAGCAACCATAGTCCCGCCCCTAACTCCGCCCATCCCGCCCC
TAACTCCGCCCAGTTCCGCCCATTCTCCGCCCCATGGCTGACTAATTTTTTTTATTTATGCAGAGGCCGA
GGCCGCCTCGGCCTCTGAGCTATTCCAGAAGTAGTGAGGAGGCTTTTTTGGAGGCCTAGGCTTTTGCAAA
GATCGATCAAGAGACAGGATGAGGATCGTTTCGCATGATTGAACAAGATGGATTGCACGCAGGTTCTCCG
GCCGCTTGGGTGGAGAGGCTATTCGGCTATGACTGGGCACAACAGACAATCGGCTGCTCTGATGCCGCCG
TGTTCCGGCTGTCAGCGCAGGGGCGCCCGGTTCTTTTTGTCAAGACCGACCTGTCCGGTGCCCTGAATGA
ACTGCAAGACGAGGCAGCGCGGCTATCGTGGCTGGCCACGACGGGCGTTCCTTGCGCAGCTGTGCTCGAC
GTTGTCACTGAAGCGGGAAGGGACTGGCTGCTATTGGGCGAAGTGCCGGGGCAGGATCTCCTGTCATCTC
ACCTTGCTCCTGCCGAGAAAGTATCCATCATGGCTGATGCAATGCGGCGGCTGCATACGCTTGATCCGGC
TACCTGCCCATTCGACCACCAAGCGAAACATCGCATCGAGCGAGCACGTACTCGGATGGAAGCCGGTCTT
GTCGATCAGGATGATCTGGACGAAGAGCATCAGGGGCTCGCGCCAGCCGAACTGTTCGCCAGGCTCAAGG
CGAGCATGCCCGACGGCGAGGATCTCGTCGTGACCCATGGCGATGCCTGCTTGCCGAATATCATGGTGGA
AAATGGCCGCTTTTCTGGATTCATCGACTGTGGCCGGCTGGGTGTGGCGGACCGCTATCAGGACATAGCG
TTGGCTACCCGTGATATTGCTGAAGAGCTTGGCGGCGAATGGGCTGACCGCTTCCTCGTGCTTTACGGTA
TCGCCGCTCCCGATTCGCAGCGCATCGCCTTCTATCGCCTTCTTGACGAGTTCTTCTGAGCGGGACTCTG
GGGTTCGAAATGACCGACCAAGCGACGCCCAACCTGCCATCACGAGATTTCGATTCCACCGCCGCCTTCT
ATGAAAGGTTGGGCTTCGGAATCGTTTTCCGGGACGCCGGCTGGATGATCCTCCAGCGCGGGGATCTCAT
GCTGGAGTTCTTCGCCCACCCTAGGGGGAGGCTAACTGAAACACGGAAGGAGACAATACCGGAAGGAACC
CGCGCTATGACGGCAATAAAAAGACAGAATAAAACGCACGGTGTTGGGTCGTTTGTTCATAAACGCGGGG
TTCGGTCCCAGGGCTGGCACTCTGTCGATACCCCACCGAGACCCCATTGGGGCCAATACGCCCGCGTTTC
TTCCTTTTCCCCACCCCACCCCCCAAGTTCGGGTGAAGGCCCAGGGCTCGCAGCCAACGTCGGGGCGGCA
GGCCCTGCCATAGCCTCAGGTTACTCATATATACTTTAGATTGATTTAAAACTTCATTTTTAATTTAAAA
GGATCTAGGTGAAGATCCTTTTTGATAATCTCATGACCAAAATCCCTTAACGTGAGTTTTCGTTCCACTG
AGCGTCAGACCCCGTAGAAAAGATCAAAGGATCTTCTTGAGATCCTTTTTTTCTGCGCGTAATCTGCTGC
TTGCAAACAAAAAAACCACCGCTACCAGCGGTGGTTTGTTTGCCGGATCAAGAGCTACCAACTCTTTTTC
CGAAGGTAACTGGCTTCAGCAGAGCGCAGATACCAAATACTGTTCTTCTAGTGTAGCCGTAGTTAGGCCA
CCACTTCAAGAACTCTGTAGCACCGCCTACATACCTCGCTCTGCTAATCCTGTTACCAGTGGCTGCTGCC
AGTGGCGATAAGTCGTGTCTTACCGGGTTGGACTCAAGACGATAGTTACCGGATAAGGCGCAGCGGTCGG
GCTGAACGGGGGGTTCGTGCACACAGCCCAGCTTGGAGCGAACGACCTACACCGAACTGAGATACCTACA
GCGTGAGCTATGAGAAAGCGCCACGCTTCCCGAAGGGAGAAAGGCGGACAGGTATCCGGTAAGCGGCAGG
GTCGGAACAGGAGAGCGCACGAGGGAGCTTCCAGGGGGAAACGCCTGGTATCTTTATAGTCCTGTCGGGT
TTCGCCACCTCTGACTTGAGCGTCGATTTTTGTGATGCTCGTCAGGGGGGCGGAGCCTATGGAAAAACGC
CAGCAACGCGGCCTTTTTACGGTTCCTGGCCTTTTGCTGGCCTTTTGCTCACATGTTCTTTCCTGCGTTA
TCCCCTGATTCTGTGGATAACCGTATTACCGCCATGC
